Addgene plasmid #11440: pBabe hygro human RXR alpha
Depositing lab: Ronald Kahn. Depositing organization: Joslin Diabetes Center.
Backbone
  Vector backbone: pBABE hygro
  Backbone manufacturer: pBABE-hygro is available at Addgene
  Backbone size w/o insert (bp): 5558
  Vector type: Mammalian Expression, Retroviral
  Selectable markers: Hygromycin
Growth in bacteria
  Bacterial resistance: Ampicillin, 100 μg/mL
  Growth temperature: 37°C
  Growth strain: DH5alpha
  Copy number: High Copy
Gene/Insert
  Gene/Insert name: RXR alpha (alt name: RXR)
  Species: H. sapiens (human)
  Insert size (bp): 1400
  GenBank ID: NM_002957
  Entrez Gene: RXRA (a.k.a. NR2B1, RXR-alpha, RXRalpha)
  Cloning method: Restriction Enzyme; 5′ cloning site EcoRI (not destroyed)
  Sequencing primers: 5′ pBABE 5
Terms and licenses: Academic/Nonprofit Terms; Industry Terms: Not Available to Industry
How to cite: pBabe hygro human RXR alpha was a gift from Ronald Kahn (Addgene plasmid # 11440 ; http://n2t.net/addgene:11440 ; RRID:Addgene_11440)
