[The description below was written by a language model from this plasmid's Addgene catalogue record.]
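Description:
pBabe hygro human RXR alpha is a retroviral mammalian expression plasmid built on the pBABE-hygro backbone (about 5.6 kb without insert), carrying a roughly 1.4 kb insert encoding human retinoid X receptor alpha (RXRA, also known as NR2B1). RXR alpha is a nuclear hormone receptor that acts as a ligand-responsive transcription factor, commonly as a heterodimer partner for other nuclear receptors. The cDNA was introduced by restriction cloning, with an EcoRI site retained at the 5′ junction; the 3′ cloning site is not given in the record, and no epitope tags or fusion partners are listed.

The record does not include a feature table, so individual regulatory elements are not itemised. In general, pBABE-series vectors are Moloney murine leukaemia virus-derived: the insert sits between the viral long terminal repeats and is transcribed from the 5′ LTR, a packaging signal allows the transcript to be incorporated into virions when the plasmid is introduced into a packaging cell line, and a separate internal promoter drives the drug-resistance gene. Here that marker confers hygromycin resistance, allowing selection of stably transduced mammalian cells after the provirus integrates. In bacteria the plasmid is maintained at high copy number under ampicillin selection.

The construct is suited to producing recombinant retrovirus for stable ectopic expression of human RXR alpha in dividing mammalian cells, for example to study nuclear receptor signalling and its effects on gene expression or differentiation, although the record does not state the specific experimental purpose.
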