>Addgene plasmid #11440 | pBabe hygro human RXR alpha | addgene partial sequence | sequence record 18266 | 11440 with pBABE-5'
CGTAGGNATTCGGGGCGGGCGGCGGGCATGAGTTAGTCGCAGNNNNNNNNNNNAAACATTTCCTGCCGCT
CGATTTCTCCACCCAGGTGAACTCCTCCCTCACCTCCCCGACGGGGCGAGGCTCCATGGCTGCCCCCTCG
CTGCACCCGTCCCTGGGGCCTGGCATCGGCTCCCCGGGACAGCTGCATTCTCCCATCAGCACCCTGAGCT
CCCCCATCAACGGCATGGGCCCGCCTTTCTCGGTCATCAGCTCCCCCATGGGCCCCCACTCCATGTCGGT
GCCCACCACACCCACCCTGGGCTTCAGCACTGGCAGCCCCCAGCTCAGCTCACCTATGAACCCCGTCAGC
AGCAGCGAGGACATCAAGCCCCCCCTGGGCCTCAATGGCGTCCTCAAGGTCCCCGCCCACCCCTCAGGAA
ACATGGCTTCCTTCACCAAGCACATCTGCGCCATCTGCGGGGACCGCTCCTCAGGCAAGCACTATGGAGT
GTACAGCTGCGAGGGGTGCAAGGGCTTCTTCAAGCGGACGGNGCGCAAGGACCTGACCTACACCTGCCGC
GACAACAAGGACTGCCTGATTGACAAGCGGCAGCGGAACCGGTGCCAGTNCTGCCGCTACCNNNAANTGN
CCTGGCCATGGGCATGAAGCGGGAAGCCGTGCANGAGGAGCGGCAGC
